>Addgene plasmid #162890 | C121-E06: gLuc | addgene full sequence | sequence record 330616 | Addgene NGS Result
CTTTCCTGCGTTATCCCCTGATTCTGTGGATAACCGTATTACCGCCTTTGAGTGAGCTGATACCGCTCGC
CGCAGCCGAACGACCGAGCGCAGCGAGTCAGTGAGCGAGGAAGCGGAAGAGCGCCCAATACGCAAACCGC
CTCTCCCCGCGCGTTGGCCGATTCATTAATGCAGCTGGCACGACAGGTTTCCCGACTGGAAAGCGGGCAG
TGAGCGCAACGCAATTAATACGCGTACCGCTAGCCAGGAAGAGTTTGTAGAAACGCAAAAAGGCCATCCG
TCAGGATGGCCTTCTGCTTAGTTTGATGCCTGGCAGTTTATGGCGGGCGTCCTGCCCGCCACCCTCCGGG
CCGTTGCTTCACAACGTTCAAATCCGCTCCCGGCGGATTTGTCCTACTCAGGAGAGCGTTCACCGACAAA
CAACAGATAAAACGAAAGGCCCAGTCTTCCGACTGAGCCTTTCGTTTTATTTGATGCCTGGCAGTTCCCT
ACTCTCGCGTTAACGCTAGCATGGATGTTTTCCCAGTCACGACGTTGTAAAACGACGGCCAGTCTTAAGC
TCGGGCCCCAAATAATGATTTTATTTTGACTGATAGTGACCTGTTCGTTGCAACAAATTGATGAGCAATG
CTTTTTTATAATGCCAACTTTGTACAAAAAAGTTGGCACCATGGGAGTCAAAGTTCTGTTTGCCCTGATC
TGCATCGCTGTGGCCGAGGCCAAGCCCACCGAGAACAACGAAGACTTCAACATCGTGGCCGTGGCCAGCA
ACTTCGCGACCACGGATCTCGATGCTGACCGCGGGAAGTTGCCCGGCAAGAAGCTGCCGCTGGAGGTGCT
CAAAGAGATGGAAGCCAATGCCCGGAAAGCTGGCTGCACCAGGGGCTGTCTGATCTGCCTGTCCCACATC
AAGTGCACGCCCAAGATGAAGAAGTTCATCCCAGGACGCTGCCACACCTACGAAGGCGACAAAGAGTCCG
CACAGGGCGGCATAGGCGAGGCGATCGTCGACATTCCTGAGATTCCTGGGTTCAAGGACTTGGAGCCCAT
GGAGCAGTTCATCGCACAGGTCGATCTGTGTGTGGACTGCACAACTGGCTGCCTCAAAGGGCTTGCCAAC
GTGCAGTGTTCTGACCTGCTCAAGAAGTGGCTGCCGCAACGCTGTGCGACCTTTGCCAGCAAGATCCAGG
GCCAGGTGGACAAGATCAAGGGGGCCGGTGGTGACTAATCAACTTTCTTGTACAAAGTTGGCATTATAAG
AAAGCATTGCTTATCAATTTGTTGCAACGAACAGGTCACTATCAGTCAAAATAAAATCATTATTTGCCAT
CCAGCTGATATCCCCTATAGTGAGTCGTATTACATGGTCATAGCTGTTTCCTGGCAGCTCTGGCCCGTGT
CTCAAAATCTCTGATGTTACATTGCACAAGATAAAAATATATCATCATGCCTCCTCTAGACCAGCCAGGA
CAGAAATGCCTCGACTTCGCTGCTACCCAAGGTTGCCGGGTGACGCACACCGTGGAAACGGATGAAGGCA
CGAACCCAGTGGACATAAGCCTGTTCGGTTCGTAAGCTGTAATGCAAGTAGCGTATGCGCTCACGCAACT
GGTCCAGAACCTTGACCGAACGCAGCGGTGGTAACGGCGCAGTGGCGGTTTTCATGGCTTGTTATGACTG
TTTTTTTGGGGTACAGTCTATGCCTCGGGCATCCAAGCAGCAAGCGCGTTACGCCGTGGGTCGATGTTTG
ATGTTATGGAGCAGCAACGATGTTACGCAGCAGGGCAGTCGCCCTAAAACAAAGTTAAACATTATGAGGG
AAGCGGTGATCGCCGAAGTATCGACTCAACTATCAGAGGTAGTTGGCGTCATCGAGCGCCATCTCGAACC
GACGTTGCTGGCCGTACATTTGTACGGCTCCGCAGTGGATGGCGGCCTGAAGCCACACAGTGATATTGAT
TTGCTGGTTACGGTGACCGTAAGGCTTGATGAAACAACGCGGCGAGCTTTGATCAACGACCTTTTGGAAA
CTTCGGCTTCCCCTGGAGAGAGCGAGATTCTCCGCGCTGTAGAAGTCACCATTGTTGTGCACGACGACAT
CATTCCGTGGCGTTATCCAGCTAAGCGCGAACTGCAATTTGGAGAATGGCAGCGCAATGACATTCTTGCA
GGTATCTTCGAGCCAGCCACGATCGACATTGATCTGGCTATCTTGCTGACAAAAGCAAGAGAACATAGCG
TTGCCTTGGTAGGTCCAGCGGCGGAGGAACTCTTTGATCCGGTTCCTGAACAGGATCTATTTGAGGCGCT
AAATGAAACCTTAACGCTATGGAACTCGCCGCCCGACTGGGCTGGCGATGAGCGAAATGTAGTGCTTACG
TTGTCCCGCATTTGGTACAGCGCAGTAACCGGCAAAATCGCGCCGAAGGATGTCGCTGCCGACTGGGCAA
TGGAGCGCCTGCCGGCCCAGTATCAGCCCGTCATACTTGAAGCTAGACAGGCTTATCTTGGACAAGAAGA
AGATCGCTTGGCCTCGCGCGCAGATCAGTTGGAAGAATTTGTCCACTACGTGAAAGGCGAGATCACCAAG
GTAGTCGGCAAATAACCCTCGACTCTAGAGGATCCCCGGGTACCGAGCTCGAATTCCGTGATAGGTGGGC
TGCCCTTCCTGGTTGGCTTGGTTTCATCAGCCATCCGCTTGCCCTCATCTGTTACGCCGGCGGTAGCCGG
CCAGCCTCGCAGAGCAGGATTCCCGTTGAGCACCGCCAGGTGCGAATAAGGGACAGTGAAGAAGGAACAC
CCGCTCGCGGGTGGGCCTACTTCACCTATCCTGCCCGGCTGACGCCGTTGGATACACCAAGGAAAGTCTA
CACGAACCCTTTGGCAAAATCCTGTATATCGTGCGAAAAAGGATGGATATACCGAAAAAATCGCTATAAT
GACCCCGAAGCAGGGTTATGCAGCGGAAAACGGAATTCGAGCTCGGTACCCGGGGATCCTCTAGAGTCGA
GCCACCCATGACCAAAATCCCTTAACGTGAGTTACGCGTCGTTCCACTGAGCGTCAGACCCCGTAGAAAA
GATCAAAGGATCTTCTTGAGATCCTTTTTTTCTGCGCGTAATCTGCTGCTTGCAAACAAAAAAACCACCG
CTACCAGCGGTGGTTTGTTTGCCGGATCAAGAGCTACCAACTCTTTTTCCGAAGGTAACTGGCTTCAGCA
GAGCGCAGATACCAAATACTGTTCTTCTAGTGTAGCCGTAGTTAGGCCACCACTTCAAGAACTCTGTAGC
ACCGCCTACATACCTCGCTCTGCTAATCCTGTTACCAGTGGCTGCTGCCAGTGGCGATAAGTCGTGTCTT
ACCGGGTTGGACTCAAGACGATAGTTACCGGATAAGGCGCAGCGGTCGGGCTGAACGGGGGGTTCGTGCA
CACAGCCCAGCTTGGAGCGAACGACCTACACCGAACTGAGATACCTACAGCGTGAGCTATGAGAAAGCGC
CACGCTTCCCGAAGGGAGAAAGGCGGACAGGTATCCGGTAAGCGGCAGGGTCGGAACAGGAGAGCGCACG
AGGGAGCTTCCAGGGGGAAACGCCTGGTATCTTTATAGTCCTGTCGGGTTTCGCCACCTCTGACTTGAGC
GTCGATTTTTGTGATGCTCGTCAGGGGGGCGGAGCCTATGGAAAAACGCCAGCAACGCGGCCTTTTTACG
GTTCCTGGCCTTTTGCTGGCCTTTTGCTCACATGTT
Features (pLannotate 1.2.2; 16 found; start..end, strand, type, name):
    121..213     +  CDS            lacI (fragment): lac repressor; lacI; The lac repressor binds to the lac operator to inhibit transcription in E. coli. This inhibition can be relieved by adding lactose or isopropyl-β-D-thiogalactopyranoside (IPTG).
    268..295     -  terminator     rrnB T2 terminator: transcription terminator T2 from the E. coli rrnB gene
    427..470     +  terminator     rrnB T1 terminator: Escherichia coli rrnB; transcription terminator T1 from the E. coli rrnB gene
    517..553     -  CDS            lacZα (fragment): LacZα fragment of β-galactosidase; lacZ fragment
    570..665     +  protein_bind   attL3: mutant version of attL; recombination site for the Gateway® LR reaction LR Clonase™
    671..1228    +  CDS            hGLuc: secreted Gaussia luciferase human codon-optimized
   1230..1325    -  protein_bind   attL3: mutant version of attL; recombination site for the Gateway® LR reaction LR Clonase™
   1344..1362    -  promoter       T7 promoter: promoter for bacteriophage T7 RNA polymerase
   1552..1575    +  promoter       Pc promoter (fragment): intI1 (promoter lies within the coding sequence); class 1 integron promoter
   1751..1807    +  CDS            GmR (fragment): gentamycin acetyltransferase; aacC1; confers resistance to gentamycin
   1814..2605    +  CDS            SmR: aminoglycoside adenylyltransferase (Murphy, 1985); aadA; confers resistance to spectinomycin and streptomycin
   2609..2646    -  misc_feature   MCS (fragment): pUC18/19 multiple cloning site
   2649..2694    -  CDS            traJ (fragment): oriT-recognizing protein; traJ
   2727..2836    -  oriT           oriT: incP origin of transfer
   2973..3010    +  misc_feature   MCS (fragment): pUC18/19 multiple cloning site
   3096..3684    +  rep_origin     ori: high-copy-number ColE1/pMB1/pBR322/pUC origin of replication
