[The description below was written by a language model from this plasmid's Addgene catalogue record and pLannotate feature annotations shown in this document.]
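Description:
C121-E06: gLuc is a Gateway entry clone built on the pDonr253 backbone, carrying the coding sequence for the secreted luciferase of the copepod Gaussia princeps. The sequenced plasmid is about 3.7 kb and is propagated in E. coli from a high-copy ColE1/pUC-type origin. Selection is with spectinomycin, conferred by the aadA aminoglycoside adenylyltransferase gene (SmR), which lies downstream of a fragment of a class 1 integron Pc promoter. The annotation also picks up an incP oriT and short remnants of lacI, lacZα, traJ, a gentamicin resistance gene and pUC polylinker sequence. These appear to be backbone leftovers rather than functional parts.

The payload is a 558 bp open reading frame annotated as the human codon-optimized form of Gaussia luciferase, flanked on both sides by Gateway attL recombination sites in opposite orientations. The annotation tool labels both sites as attL3. The catalogue calls this a "standard" entry clone, but the record does not otherwise specify the exact att site identities, so that labelling should be treated with caution. rrnB T1 and T2 terminators sit upstream of the cassette and insulate the insert from read-through transcription from the backbone, and a T7 promoter lies just beyond the downstream att site, pointing back toward the insert. There is no promoter positioned to express the luciferase in the entry clone itself. Instead, the plasmid is a donor module: an LR Clonase reaction transfers the reporter into a destination vector that supplies the promoter and other expression elements. The construct belongs to a collection of parts designed for combinatorial assembly of expression clones by site-specific recombination, where it provides a secreted bioluminescent reporter.
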