Addgene plasmid #162890: C121-E06: gLuc
Purpose: Standard Gateway entry clone encoding Gaussia luciferase
Depositing lab: Dominic Esposito. Depositing organization: National Cancer Institute (NCI). Publication: Combinatorial assembly of clone libraries using site-specific recombination. Wall VE, Garvey LA, Mehalko JL, Procter LV, Esposito D. Methods Mol Biol. 2014;1116:193-208. doi: 10.1007/978-1-62703-764-8_14. PubMed 24395366.
Backbone
  Vector backbone: pDonr253
  Vector type: Synthetic Biology
Growth in bacteria
  Bacterial resistance: Spectinomycin, 50 μg/mL
  Growth temperature: 37°C
  Growth strain: DH5alpha
  Copy number: High Copy
Gene/Insert
  Gene/Insert name: Gaussia princeps luciferase (alt name: Gluc)
  Species: Gaussia princeps
  Cloning method: Gateway Cloning
Terms and licenses: Academic/Nonprofit Terms; Industry Terms: Not Available to Industry
How to cite: C121-E06: gLuc was a gift from Dominic Esposito (Addgene plasmid # 162890 ; http://n2t.net/addgene:162890 ; RRID:Addgene_162890)
